>Addgene plasmid #123226 | pCEP4-ZM197M-gp160 | depositor full sequence | sequence record 235169 | pCEP4-ZM197M-gp160 sequence 12799 bps
GCCACCATGCCCATGGGGAGTCTCCAACCGCTGGCAACGCTGTATCTTCTCGGTATGTTGGTGGCGTCAG
TCTTGGCGGAACAACTGTGGGTTACGGTGTATTACGGTGTTCCGGTGTGGAAAGAGGCTAAAGCAACTCT
CTTCTGCGCCAGCGATGCGAAAGCCTACGAAAAAGAAGTACATAACGTGTGGGCCACCCATGCTTGCGTA
CCCACAGATCCGAATCCCCAAGAGATACCCTTGGGTAACGTGACGGAAAATTTCAATATGTGGAAGAACG
ACATGGCAGACCAAATGCACGAAGACATAATTAGTTTGTGGGACCAAAGCTTGAAACCATGCGTCAAACT
GACCCCATTGTGCGTGACTCTGAATTGCAGCGACGCTACAAGTAATACGACAAAGAATGCGACTAACACA
AACACGACTTCAACAGACAACCGAAATGCGACAAGTAACGATACCGAAATGAAAGGGGAAATTAAAGATT
GTACCTTTAATATCACAACTGAAGTCCGAGACAGAAAGACTAAGCAACGCGCACTGTTCTATAAACTTGA
TGTGGTCCCTCTGGAGGAGGAGAAAAACTCCAGCTCTAAAAACAGCTCTTACAAAGAGTACCGATTGATT
AGCTGCAACACGAGCACAATTACCCAAGCCTGTCCAAAAGTGTCTTTTGACCCAATTCCGATCCACTACT
GCGCTCCAGCAGGCTATGCGATACTTAAATGTAACAATAAAACATTCAACGGTACCGGACCATGTCATAA
CGTCAGTACGGTTCAGTGCACGCACGGGATAAAACCAGTTGTATCTACACAACTGCTTCTTAACGGTTCT
CTTGCCGAGGAGGAAATCATCATACGGTCTGAGAACCTGACTGACAACACTAAAACAATTATAGTGCATT
TGAACGAGTCAGTCGAGATTGAATGCGTTAGGCCCAATAATAACACGAGGAAAAGCGTCAGAATCGGTCC
CGGGCAAACTTTCTTCGCTACAGGGGAAATCATAGGTGACATTCGCCAGGCGCATTGCGATCTTTCAAAG
TCTAATTGGACCACGACGCTTAAAAGGATTGAGAAGAAATTGAAGGAACACTTCAATAACGCTACCATCA
AGTTTGAATCTTCCGCTGGCGGCGACCTTGAGATCACTACCCATTCTTTTAATTGTCGCGGCGAGTTCTT
CTATTGTAATACGTCTGGCCTCTTCAACTCTTCTCTGCTGAACGATACAGACGGAACGAGCAACTCTACT
TCTAATGCAACCATCACGCTCCCGTGCCGCATAAAACAAATCATCAATATGTGGCAGGAAGTGGGGCGGG
CAATGTACGCCTCACCGATTGCCGGGATCATAACATGCAAAAGTAACATCACCGGGCTCTTGCTCACACG
AGACGGTGGGAATAAAAGCGCAGGGATAGAGACCTTTCGCCCAGGGGGCGGGAACATGAAAGATAATTGG
CGATCCGAGCTGTATAAATACAAGGTGGTTGAAATCAAACCCCTTGGGATTGCACCTACTAGCGCGAAAC
GGCGGGTCGTCGAAAGAGAGAAAAGAGCCGCGGGGATCGGCGCGGTAATATTGGGCTTTCTCGGCGCAGC
GGGTTCAACTATGGGCGCTGCTAGTGTGATGCTTACTGTCCAGGCACGACAGTTGTTGAGTGGTATTGTT
CAGCAACAATCTAACCTGCTTCGCGCTATCGAGGCACAACAGCATATGTTGCAACTTACAGTATGGGGAA
TTAAACAACTGCAAACTCGGGTACTGGCTATCGAGCGCTACCTTAAGGATCAGCAATTGCTTGGTTTGTG
GGGGTGCAGTGGTAAACTGATCTGTACCACAGCGGTACCCTGGAACACCAGTTGGTCTAACAAAAGCAAA
GACGAAATATGGGACAACATGACATGGATGCAGTGGGATCGGGAAATAGATAACTACACCCAGGTCATCT
ACCAACTTCTCGAAGTATCTCAGAATCAGCAGGAGAAGAACGAGAATGATCTCCTTGCTTTGGATAAGTG
GAACAGCCTGTGGAGTTGGTTTGATATAACGAAGTGGCTCTGGTACATTAAGATATTTATCATGATCGTT
GGGGGTTTGATTGGTTTGAGGATTATTTTTGCTGTATTGTCAGTGGTCAATCGGGTACGGCAGGGTTATT
CCCCGCTCTCCTTCCAAACGCTGATTCCCAATCCACGGGGACCCGACAGACCAGGAGGTATTGAGGAAGA
GGGTGGCGAGCAAGATAAGAATAGGTCAACGAGATTGGTTAGCGGCTTTTTGGCTCTTGTATGGGATGAC
CTGCGCTCCTTGTGTCTTTTTTCTTACCATCGACTCCGAGACTTCATTCTTATCGCTGCGCGCGCTGTCG
AACTTTTGGGGAGGAGCAGCCTGGAAGGCCTTCAGTGGGGCTGGGAGACACTTAAATATCTTCGCAATCT
CGTCCAGTATTGGGGGTTGGAACTTAAACAGTCAGCGATCAACTTGCTCGACACGATCGCTATCCAAGTG
GCTGAGGGCACGGACAGAATTATAGAACTGATCCAGAGAATTTTCCGGGCGATCTGTAATATACCTACGC
GAATAAGGCAGGGGTTTGAGGCAGCCCTCCAGTAGTAACTCGAGGCCGGCAAGGCCGGATCCAGACATGA
TAAGATACATTGATGAGTTTGGACAAACCACAACTAGAATGCAGTGAAAAAAATGCTTTATTTGTGAAAT
TTGTGATGCTATTGCTTTATTTGTAACCATTATAAGCTGCAATAAACAAGTTAACAACAACAATTGCATT
CATTTTATGTTTCAGGTTCAGGGGGAGGTGTGGGAGGTTTTTTAAAGCAAGTAAAACCTCTACAAATGTG
GTATGGCTGATTATGATCCGGCTGCCTCGCGCGTTTCGGTGATGACGGTGAAAACCTCTGACACATGCAG
CTCCCGGAGACGGTCACAGCTTGTCTGTAAGCGGATGCCGGGAGCAGACAAGCCCGTCAGGGCGCGTCAG
CGGGTGTTGGCGGGTGTCGGGGCGCAGCCATGAGGTCGACTCTAGAGGATCGATCCCCGCCCCGGACGAA
CTAAACCTGACTACGACATCTCTGCCCCTTCTTCGCGGGGCAGTGCATGTAATCCCTTCAGTTGGTTGGT
ACAACTTGCCAACTGGGCCCTGTTCCACATGTGACACGGGGGGGGACCAAACACAAAGGGGTTCTCTGAC
TGTAGTTGACATCCTTATAAATGGATGTGCACATTTGCCAACACTGAGTGGCTTTCATCCTGGAGCAGAC
TTTGCAGTCTGTGGACTGCAACACAACATTGCCTTTATGTGTAACTCTTGGCTGAAGCTCTTACACCAAT
GCTGGGGGACATGTACCTCCCAGGGGCCCAGGAAGACTACGGGAGGCTACACCAACGTCAATCAGAGGGG
CCTGTGTAGCTACCGATAAGCGGACCCTCAAGAGGGCATTAGCAATAGTGTTTATAAGGCCCCCTTGTTA
ACCCTAAACGGGTAGCATATGCTTCCCGGGTAGTAGTATATACTATCCAGACTAACCCTAATTCAATAGC
ATATGTTACCCAACGGGAAGCATATGCTATCGAATTAGGGTTAGTAAAAGGGTCCTAAGGAACAGCGATA
TCTCCCACCCCATGAGCTGTCACGGTTTTATTTACATGGGGTCAGGATTCCACGAGGGTAGTGAACCATT
TTAGTCACAAGGGCAGTGGCTGAAGATCAAGGAGCGGGCAGTGAACTCTCCTGAATCTTCGCCTGCTTCT
TCATTCTCCTTCGTTTAGCTAATAGAATAACTGCTGAGTTGTGAACAGTAAGGTGTATGTGAGGTGCTCG
AAAACAAGGTTTCAGGTGACGCCCCCAGAATAAAATTTGGACGGGGGGTTCAGTGGTGGCATTGTGCTAT
GACACCAATATAACCCTCACAAACCCCTTGGGCAATAAATACTAGTGTAGGAATGAAACATTCTGAATAT
CTTTAACAATAGAAATCCATGGGGTGGGGACAAGCCGTAAAGACTGGATGTCCATCTCACACGAATTTAT
GGCTATGGGCAACACATAATCCTAGTGCAATATGATACTGGGGTTATTAAGATGTGTCCCAGGCAGGGAC
CAAGACAGGTGAACCATGTTGTTACACTCTATTTGTAACAAGGGGAAAGAGAGTGGACGCCGACAGCAGC
GGACTCCACTGGTTGTCTCTAACACCCCCGAAAATTAAACGGGGCTCCACGCCAATGGGGCCCATAAACA
AAGACAAGTGGCCACTCTTTTTTTTGAAATTGTGGAGTGGGGGCACGCGTCAGCCCCCACACGCCGCCCT
GCGGTTTTGGACTGTAAAATAAGGGTGTAATAACTTGGCTGATTGTAACCCCGCTAACCACTGCGGTCAA
ACCACTTGCCCACAAAACCACTAATGGCACCCCGGGGAATACCTGCATAAGTAGGTGGGCGGGCCAAGAT
AGGGGCGCGATTGCTGCGATCTGGAGGACAAATTACACACACTTGCGCCTGAGCGCCAAGCACAGGGTTG
TTGGTCCTCATATTCACGAGGTCGCTGAGAGCACGGTGGGCTAATGTTGCCATGGGTAGCATATACTACC
CAAATATCTGGATAGCATATGCTATCCTAATCTATATCTGGGTAGCATAGGCTATCCTAATCTATATCTG
GGTAGCATATGCTATCCTAATCTATATCTGGGTAGTATATGCTATCCTAATTTATATCTGGGTAGCATAG
GCTATCCTAATCTATATCTGGGTAGCATATGCTATCCTAATCTATATCTGGGTAGTATATGCTATCCTAA
TCTGTATCCGGGTAGCATATGCTATCCTAATAGAGATTAGGGTAGTATATGCTATCCTAATTTATATCTG
GGTAGCATATACTACCCAAATATCTGGATAGCATATGCTATCCTAATCTATATCTGGGTAGCATATGCTA
TCCTAATCTATATCTGGGTAGCATAGGCTATCCTAATCTATATCTGGGTAGCATATGCTATCCTAATCTA
TATCTGGGTAGTATATGCTATCCTAATTTATATCTGGGTAGCATAGGCTATCCTAATCTATATCTGGGTA
GCATATGCTATCCTAATCTATATCTGGGTAGTATATGCTATCCTAATCTGTATCCGGGTAGCATATGCTA
TCCTCATGCATATACAGTCAGCATATGATACCCAGTAGTAGAGTGGGAGTGCTATCCTTTGCATATGCCG
CCACCTCCCAAGGGGGCGTGAATTTTCGCTGCTTGTCCTTTTCCTGCTGGTTGCTCCCATTCTTAGGTGA
ATTTAAGGAGGCCAGGCTAAAGCCGTCGCATGTCTGATTGCTCACCAGGTAAATGTCGCTAATGTTTTCC
AACGCGAGAAGGTGTTGAGCGCGGAGCTGAGTGACGTGACAACATGGGTATGCCCAATTGCCCCATGTTG
GGAGGACGAAAATGGTGACAAGACAGATGGCCAGAAATACACCAACAGCACGCATGATGTCTACTGGGGA
TTTATTCTTTAGTGCGGGGGAATACACGGCTTTTAATACGATTGAGGGCGTCTCCTAACAAGTTACATCA
CTCCTGCCCTTCCTCACCCTCATCTCCATCACCTCCTTCATCTCCGTCATCTCCGTCATCACCCTCCGCG
GCAGCCCCTTCCACCATAGGTGGAAACCAGGGAGGCAAATCTACTCCATCGTCAAAGCTGCACACAGTCA
CCCTGATATTGCAGGTAGGAGCGGGCTTTGTCATAACAAGGTCCTTAATCGCATCCTTCAAAACCTCAGC
AAATATATGAGTTTGTAAAAAGACCATGAAATAACAGACAATGGACTCCCTTAGCGGGCCAGGTTGTGGG
CCGGGTCCAGGGGCCATTCCAAAGGGGAGACGACTCAATGGTGTAAGACGACATTGTGGAATAGCAAGGG
CAGTTCCTCGCCTTAGGTTGTAAAGGGAGGTCTTACTACCTCCATATACGAACACACCGGCGACCCAAGT
TCCTTCGTCGGTAGTCCTTTCTACGTGACTCCTAGCCAGGAGAGCTCTTAAACCTTCTGCAATGTTCTCA
AATTTCGGGTTGGAACCTCCTTGACCACGATGCTTTCCAAACCACCCTCCTTTTTTGCGCCTGCCTCCAT
CACCCTGACCCCGGGGTCCAGTGCTTGGGCCTTCTCCTGGGTCATCTGCGGGGCCCTGCTCTATCGCTCC
CGGGGGCACGTCAGGCTCACCATCTGGGCCACCTTCTTGGTGGTATTCAAAATAATCGGCTTCCCCTACA
GGGTGGAAAAATGGCCTTCTACCTGGAGGGGGCCTGCGCGGTGGAGACCCGGATGATGATGACTGACTAC
TGGGACTCCTGGGCCTCTTTTCTCCACGTCCACGACCTCTCCCCCTGGCTCTTTCACGACTTCCCCCCCT
GGCTCTTTCACGTCCTCTACCCCGGCGGCCTCCACTACCTCCTCGACCCCGGCCTCCACTACCTCCTCGA
CCCCGGCCTCCACTGCCTCCTCGACCCCGGCCTCCACCTCCTGCTCCTGCCCCTCCTGCTCCTGCCCCTC
CTCCTGCTCCTGCCCCTCCTGCCCCTCCTGCTCCTGCCCCTCCTGCCCCTCCTGCTCCTGCCCCTCCTGC
CCCTCCTGCTCCTGCCCCTCCTGCCCCTCCTCCTGCTCCTGCCCCTCCTGCCCCTCCTCCTGCTCCTGCC
CCTCCTGCCCCTCCTGCTCCTGCCCCTCCTGCCCCTCCTGCTCCTGCCCCTCCTGCCCCTCCTGCTCCTG
CCCCTCCTGCTCCTGCCCCTCCTGCTCCTGCCCCTCCTGCTCCTGCCCCTCCTGCCCCTCCTGCCCCTCC
TCCTGCTCCTGCCCCTCCTGCTCCTGCCCCTCCTGCCCCTCCTGCCCCTCCTGCTCCTGCCCCTCCTCCT
GCTCCTGCCCCTCCTGCCCCTCCTGCCCCTCCTCCTGCTCCTGCCCCTCCTGCCCCTCCTCCTGCTCCTG
CCCCTCCTCCTGCTCCTGCCCCTCCTGCCCCTCCTGCCCCTCCTCCTGCTCCTGCCCCTCCTGCCCCTCC
TCCTGCTCCTGCCCCTCCTCCTGCTCCTGCCCCTCCTGCCCCTCCTGCCCCTCCTCCTGCTCCTGCCCCT
CCTCCTGCTCCTGCCCCTCCTGCCCCTCCTGCCCCTCCTGCCCCTCCTCCTGCTCCTGCCCCTCCTCCTG
CTCCTGCCCCTCCTGCTCCTGCCCCTCCCGCTCCTGCTCCTGCTCCTGTTCCACCGTGGGTCCCTTTGCA
GCCAATGCAACTTGGACGTTTTTGGGGTCTCCGGACACCATCTCTATGTCTTGGCCCTGATCCTGAGCCG
CCCGGGGCTCCTGGTCTTCCGCCTCCTCGTCCTCGTCCTCTTCCCCGTCCTCGTCCATGGTTATCACCCC
CTCTTCTTTGAGGTCCACTGCCGCCGGAGCCTTCTGGTCCAGATGTGTCTCCCTTCTCTCCTAGGCCATT
TCCAGGTCCTGTACCTGGCCCCTCGTCAGACATGATTCACACTAAAAGAGATCAATAGACATCTTTATTA
GACGACGCTCAGTGAATACAGGGAGTGCAGACTCCTGCCCCCTCCAACAGCCCCCCCACCCTCATCCCCT
TCATGGTCGCTGTCAGACAGATCCAGGTCTGAAAATTCCCCATCCTCCGAACCATCCTCGTCCTCATCAC
CAATTACTCGCAGCCCGGAAAACTCCCGCTGAACATCCTCAAGATTTGCGTCCTGAGCCTCAAGCCAGGC
CTCAAATTCCTCGTCCCCCTTTTTGCTGGACGGTAGGGATGGGGATTCTCGGGACCCCTCCTCTTCCTCT
TCAAGGTCACCAGACAGAGATGCTACTGGGGCAACGGAAGAAAAGCTGGGTGCGGCCTGTGAGGATCAGC
TTATCGATGATAAGCTGTCAAACATGAGAATTCTTGAAGACGAAAGGGCCTCGTGATACGCCTATTTTTA
TAGGTTAATGTCATGATAATAATGGTTTCTTAGACGTCAGGTGGCACTTTTCGGGGAAATGTGCGCGGAA
CCCCTATTTGTTTATTTTTCTAAATACATTCAAATATGTATCCGCTCATGAGACAATAACCCTGATAAAT
GCTTCAATAATATTGAAAAAGGAAGAGTATGAGTATTCAACATTTCCGTGTCGCCCTTATTCCCTTTTTT
GCGGCATTTTGCCTTCCTGTTTTTGCTCACCCAGAAACGCTGGTGAAAGTAAAAGATGCTGAAGATCAGT
TGGGTGCACGAGTGGGTTACATCGAACTGGATCTCAACAGCGGTAAGATCCTTGAGAGTTTTCGCCCCGA
AGAACGTTTTCCAATGATGAGCACTTTTAAAGTTCTGCTATGTGGCGCGGTATTATCCCGTGTTGACGCC
GGGCAAGAGCAACTCGGTCGCCGCATACACTATTCTCAGAATGACTTGGTTGAGTACTCACCAGTCACAG
AAAAGCATCTTACGGATGGCATGACAGTAAGAGAATTATGCAGTGCTGCCATAACCATGAGTGATAACAC
TGCGGCCAACTTACTTCTGACAACGATCGGAGGACCGAAGGAGCTAACCGCTTTTTTGCACAACATGGGG
GATCATGTAACTCGCCTTGATCGTTGGGAACCGGAGCTGAATGAAGCCATACCAAACGACGAGCGTGACA
CCACGATGCCTGCAGCAATGGCAACAACGTTGCGCAAACTATTAACTGGCGAACTACTTACTCTAGCTTC
CCGGCAACAATTAATAGACTGGATGGAGGCGGATAAAGTTGCAGGACCACTTCTGCGCTCGGCCCTTCCG
GCTGGCTGGTTTATTGCTGATAAATCTGGAGCCGGTGAGCGTGGGTCTCGCGGTATCATTGCAGCACTGG
GGCCAGATGGTAAGCCCTCCCGTATCGTAGTTATCTACACGACGGGGAGTCAGGCAACTATGGATGAACG
AAATAGACAGATCGCTGAGATAGGTGCCTCACTGATTAAGCATTGGTAACTGTCAGACCAAGTTTACTCA
TATATACTTTAGATTGATTTAAAACTTCATTTTTAATTTAAAAGGATCTAGGTGAAGATCCTTTTTGATA
ATCTCATGACCAAAATCCCTTAACGTGAGTTTTCGTTCCACTGAGCGTCAGACCCCGTAGAAAAGATCAA
AGGATCTTCTTGAGATCCTTTTTTTCTGCGCGTAATCTGCTGCTTGCAAACAAAAAAACCACCGCTACCA
GCGGTGGTTTGTTTGCCGGATCAAGAGCTACCAACTCTTTTTCCGAAGGTAACTGGCTTCAGCAGAGCGC
AGATACCAAATACTGTCCTTCTAGTGTAGCCGTAGTTAGGCCACCACTTCAAGAACTCTGTAGCACCGCC
TACATACCTCGCTCTGCTAATCCTGTTACCAGTGGCTGCTGCCAGTGGCGATAAGTCGTGTCTTACCGGG
TTGGACTCAAGACGATAGTTACCGGATAAGGCGCAGCGGTCGGGCTGAACGGGGGGTTCGTGCACACAGC
CCAGCTTGGAGCGAACGACCTACACCGAACTGAGATACCTACAGCGTGAGCTATGAGAAAGCGCCACGCT
TCCCGAAGGGAGAAAGGCGGACAGGTATCCGGTAAGCGGCAGGGTCGGAACAGGAGAGCGCACGAGGGAG
CTTCCAGGGGGAAACGCCTGGTATCTTTATAGTCCTGTCGGGTTTCGCCACCTCTGACTTGAGCGTCGAT
TTTTGTGATGCTCGTCAGGGGGGCGGAGCCTATGGAAAAACGCCAGCAACGCGGCCTTTTTACGGTTCCT
GGCCTTTTGCTGGCCTTGAAGCTGTCCCTGATGGTCGTCATCTACCTGCCTGGACAGCATGGCCTGCAAC
GCGGGCATCCCGATGCCGCCGGAAGCGAGAAGAATCATAATGGGGAAGGCCATCCAGCCTCGCGTCGCGA
ACGCCAGCAAGACGTAGCCCAGCGCGTCGGCCCCGAGATGCGCCGCGTGCGGCTGCTGGAGATGGCGGAC
GCGATGGATATGTTCTGCCAAGGGTTGGTTTGCGCATTCACAGTTCTCCGCAAGAATTGATTGGCTCCAA
TTCTTGGAGTGGTGAATCCGTTAGCGAGGTGCCGCCCTGCTTCATCCCCGTGGCCCGTTGCTCGCGTTTG
CTGGCGGTGTCCCCGGAAGAAATATATTTGCATGTCTTTAGTTCTATGATGACACAAACCCCGCCCAGCG
TCTTGTCATTGGCGAATTCGAACACGCAGATGCAGTCGGGGCGGCGCGGTCCGAGGTCCACTTCGCATAT
TAAGGTGACGCGTGTGGCCTCGAACACCGAGCGACCCTGCAGCGACCCGCTTAACAGCGTCAACAGCGTG
CCGCAGATCCCGGGGGGCAATGAGATATGAAAAAGCCTGAACTCACCGCGACGTCTGTCGAGAAGTTTCT
GATCGAAAAGTTCGACAGCGTCTCCGACCTGATGCAGCTCTCGGAGGGCGAAGAATCTCGTGCTTTCAGC
TTCGATGTAGGAGGGCGTGGATATGTCCTGCGGGTAAATAGCTGCGCCGATGGTTTCTACAAAGATCGTT
ATGTTTATCGGCACTTTGCATCGGCCGCGCTCCCGATTCCGGAAGTGCTTGACATTGGGGAATTCAGCGA
GAGCCTGACCTATTGCATCTCCCGCCGTGCACAGGGTGTCACGTTGCAAGACCTGCCTGAAACCGAACTG
CCCGCTGTTCTGCAGCCGGTCGCGGAGGCCATGGATGCGATCGCTGCGGCCGATCTTAGCCAGACGAGCG
GGTTCGGCCCATTCGGACCGCAAGGAATCGGTCAATACACTACATGGCGTGATTTCATATGCGCGATTGC
TGATCCCCATGTGTATCACTGGCAAACTGTGATGGACGACACCGTCAGTGCGTCCGTCGCGCAGGCTCTC
GATGAGCTGATGCTTTGGGCCGAGGACTGCCCCGAAGTCCGGCACCTCGTGCACGCGGATTTCGGCTCCA
ACAATGTCCTGACGGACAATGGCCGCATAACAGCGGTCATTGACTGGAGCGAGGCGATGTTCGGGGATTC
CCAATACGAGGTCGCCAACATCTTCTTCTGGAGGCCGTGGTTGGCTTGTATGGAGCAGCAGACGCGCTAC
TTCGAGCGGAGGCATCCGGAGCTTGCAGGATCGCCGCGGCTCCGGGCGTATATGCTCCGCATTGGTCTTG
ACCAACTCTATCAGAGCTTGGTTGACGGCAATTTCGATGATGCAGCTTGGGCGCAGGGTCGATGCGACGC
AATCGTCCGATCCGGAGCCGGGACTGTCGGGCGTACACAAATCGCCCGCAGAAGCGCGGCCGTCTGGACC
GATGGCTGTGTAGAAGTACTCGCCGATAGTGGAAACCGACGCCCCAGCACTCGTCCGGATCGGGAGATGG
GGGAGGCTAACTGAAACACGGAAGGAGACAATACCGGAAGGAACCCGCGCTATGACGGCAATAAAAAGAC
AGAATAAAACGCACGGGTGTTGGGTCGTTTGTTCATAAACGCGGGGTTCGGTCCCAGGGCTGGCACTCTG
TCGATACCCCACCGAGACCCCATTGGGGCCAATACGCCCGCGTTTCTTCCTTTTCCCCACCCCACCCCCC
AAGTTCGGGTGAAGGCCCAGGGCTCGCAGCCAACGTCGGGGCGGCAGGCCCTGCCATAGCCACTGGCCCC
GTGGGTTAGGGACGGGGTCCCCCATGGGGAATGGTTTATGGTTCGTGGGGGTTATTATTTTGGGCGTTGC
GTGGGGTCAGGTCCACGACTGGACTGAGCAGACAGACCCATGGTTTTTGGATGGCCTGGGCATGGACCGC
ATGTACTGGCGCGACACGAACACCGGGCGTCTGTGGCTGCCAAACACCCCCGACCCCCAAAAACCACCGC
GCGGATTTCTGGCGTGCCAAGCTAGTCGACCAATTCTCATGTTTGACAGCTTATCATCGCAGATCCGGGC
AACGTTGTTGCCATTGCTGCAGGCGCAGAACTGGTAGGTATGGAAGATCTATACATTGAATCAATATTGG
CAATTAGCCATATTAGTCATTGGTTATATAGCATAAATCAATATTGGCTATTGGCCATTGCATACGTTGT
ATCTATATCATAATATGTACATTTATATTGGCTCATGTCCAATATGACCGCCATGTTGACATTGATTATT
GACTAGTTATTAATAGTAATCAATTACGGGGTCATTAGTTCATAGCCCATATATGGAGTTCCGCGTTACA
TAACTTACGGTAAATGGCCCGCCTGGCTGACCGCCCAACGACCCCCGCCCATTGACGTCAATAATGACGT
ATGTTCCCATAGTAACGCCAATAGGGACTTTCCATTGACGTCAATGGGTGGAGTATTTACGGTAAACTGC
CCACTTGGCAGTACATCAAGTGTATCATATGCCAAGTCCGCCCCCTATTGACGTCAATGACGGTAAATGG
CCCGCCTGGCATTATGCCCAGTACATGACCTTACGGGACTTTCCTACTTGGCAGTACATCTACGTATTAG
TCATCGCTATTACCATGGTGATGCGGTTTTGGCAGTACACCAATGGGCGTGGATAGCGGTTTGACTCACG
GGGATTTCCAAGTCTCCACCCCATTGACGTCAATGGGAGTTTGTTTTGGCACCAAAATCAACGGGACTTT
CCAAAATGTCGTAATAACCCCGCCCCGTTGACGCAAATGGGCGGTAGGCGTGTACGGTGGGAGGTCTATA
TAAGCAGAGCTCGTTTAGTGAACCGTCAGATCTCTAGAAGCTGGGTACCAGCTGCTAGC
Features (pLannotate 1.2.2; 22 found; start..end, strand, type, name):
     46..2619    +  CDS            env: ENV_HV1Y2 - Experimental evidence at protein level: Swiss-Prot protein existence level 1. [Transmembrane protein gp41]: Acts as a class I viral fusion protein. Under the current model, the protein has at least 3 conformational states: pre-fusion native state, pre-hairpin intermediate state, and post-fusion hairpin state. During fusion of viral and target intracellular membranes, the coiled coil regions (heptad repeats) assume a trimer-of-hairpins structure, positioning the fusion peptide in close proximity to the C-terminal region of the ectodomain. The formation of this structure appears to d
   2648..2782    -  polyA_signal   SV40 poly(A) signal: SV40 polyadenylation signal
   2805..2888    -  CDS            large T antigen (fragment): large T antigen from SV40 (simian virus 40)
   2891..2931    +  CDS            rop (fragment): Rop protein, which maintains plasmids at low copy number; rop
   3043..3061    -  misc_feature   MCS (fragment): pUC18/19 multiple cloning site
   3507..5296    -  rep_origin     oriP: Epstein-Barr virus oriP replication origin (Yates et al., 2000)
   5297..5515    -  CDS            gL (fragment): GL_EBVB9 - Experimental evidence at protein level: Swiss-Prot protein existence level 1. The heterodimer glycoprotein H-glycoprotein L is required for the fusion of viral and plasma membranes leading to virus entry into the host cell. Acts as a functional inhibitor of gH and maintains gH in an inhibited form. Upon binding to host integrins, gL dissociates from gH leading to activation of the viral fusion glycoproteins gB and gH. Fusion of EBV with B-lymphocytes requires the additional receptor- binding protein gp42, which forms a complex with gH/gL. The heterodimer gH/gL targets also host EPHA
   5598..7523    -  CDS            EBNA1: Epstein-Barr nuclear antigen 1, also known as EBNA-1 crucial for latent viral infection, and for episomal amplification of vectors containing the oriP origin (Okita et al., 2013)
   7561..7905    -  CDS            BRRF2_EBVB9 (fragment): Protein inferred from homology: Swiss-Prot protein existence level 3. From Epstein-Barr virus (strain B95-8) (HHV-4) (Human herpesvirus 4).
   7908..7931    -  promoter       tet promoter (fragment): E. coli promoter for tetracycline efflux protein gene
   8044..8148    +  promoter       AmpR promoter: bla
   8149..9009    +  CDS            AmpR: β-lactamase; bla; confers resistance to ampicillin, carbenicillin, and related antibiotics
   9180..9768    +  rep_origin     ori: high-copy-number ColE1/pMB1/pBR322/pUC origin of replication
   9814..9972    -  CDS            TcR (fragment): tetracycline efflux protein; tet; confers resistance to tetracycline
  10093..10293   -  CDS            MDV035 (fragment): UL24_GAHVM - Protein inferred from homology: Swiss-Prot protein existence level 3. May play a role in the dispersal of host nucleolin from the nucleolus throughout the nucleus leading to a decrease in ribosome biogenesis. From Gallid herpesvirus 2 (strain Chicken/Md5/ATCC VR-987) (GaHV-2) (Marek's disease herpesvirus type 1).
  10282..10344   +  promoter       Mini-TK promoter: minimal herpes simplex virus (HSV) thymidine kinase promoter
  10387..11424   +  CDS            HygR: hygromycin B phosphotransferase confers resistance to hygromycin
  11466..11514   +  polyA_signal   HSV TK poly(A) signal: herpes simplex virus thymidine kinase polyadenylation signal (Cole and Stacy, 1985)
  11714..11938   +  CDS            gH (fragment): GH_HHV11 - Experimental evidence at protein level: Swiss-Prot protein existence level 1. The heterodimer glycoprotein H-glycoprotein L is required for the fusion of viral and plasma membranes leading to virus entry into the host cell. Following initial binding to host receptor, membrane fusion is mediated by the fusion machinery composed of gB and the heterodimer gH/gL. May also be involved in the fusion between the virion envelope and the outer nuclear membrane during virion morphogenesis. From Human herpesvirus 1 (strain 17) (HHV-1) (Human herpes simplex virus 1).
  11969..11994   -  CDS            bla(M) (fragment): β-lactamase lacking the signal sequence; bla(M); allows cytosolic expression of β-lactamase
  12168..12547   +  enhancer       CMV enhancer: human cytomegalovirus immediate early enhancer
  12549..12748   +  promoter       CMV promoter: human cytomegalovirus (CMV) immediate early promoter
