[The description below was written by a language model from this plasmid's Addgene catalogue record and pLannotate feature annotations shown in this document.]
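Description:
pCEP4-ZM197M-gp160 is a mammalian expression plasmid of about 12.8 kb, built on the Invitrogen pCEP4 episomal backbone, that encodes the full-length envelope glycoprotein (Env, gp160) of the HIV-1 isolate ZM197M. The roughly 2.6 kb insert is a codon-optimized synthetic gene cloned between NheI and XhoI sites, both of which are retained. A CD5 leader peptide is fused at the N terminus, where it serves as the secretory signal directing Env into the secretory pathway. Transcription is driven by the human cytomegalovirus immediate-early enhancer and promoter and terminated by an SV40 polyadenylation signal. The feature table matches the open reading frame to a Swiss-Prot HIV-1 Env entry, consistent with the catalogue description.

In E. coli the plasmid is maintained through a high-copy ColE1/pUC-type origin and selected with ampicillin via the β-lactamase gene. In mammalian cells the Epstein-Barr virus oriP origin and the EBNA1 coding sequence together allow the plasmid to replicate and persist as an extrachromosomal episome in permissive primate cells. A hygromycin B phosphotransferase cassette, with an HSV thymidine kinase promoter and polyadenylation signal, provides selection for cells that retain it. The short annotated fragments (herpesvirus gL, gH and BRRF2, SV40 large T antigen, rop, TcR, tet promoter) are most likely backbone remnants flanking the functional elements rather than working parts. The stated purpose is expression of ZM197M Env in mammalian cells. The associated publication concerns conformational engineering of Env based on mutational tolerance in CD4- and PG16-bound states, which suggests use in binding studies with receptor and antibody.
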