Addgene plasmid #123226: pCEP4-ZM197M-gp160
Purpose: Mammalian expression plasmid for Env from the ZM197M HIV-1 isolate
Depositing lab: Erik Procko. Depositing organization: University of Illinois at Urbana-Champaign. Publication: Conformational engineering of HIV-1 Env based on mutational tolerance in the CD4 and PG16 bound states. Heredia JD, Park J, Choi H, Gill KS, Procko E. J Virol. 2019 Mar 20. pii: JVI.00219-19. doi: 10.1128/JVI.00219-19. PubMed 30894475.
Backbone
  Vector backbone: pCEP4
  Backbone manufacturer: Invitrogen
  Backbone size w/o insert (bp): 10393
  Total vector size (bp): 12799
  Vector type: Mammalian Expression
  Selectable markers: Hygromycin
Growth in bacteria
  Bacterial resistance: Ampicillin, 100 μg/mL
  Growth temperature: 37°C
  Growth strain: DH5alpha
  Copy number: High Copy
Gene/Insert
  Gene/Insert name: HIV-1 (ZM197M) Env (alt names: gp160; Env)
  Species: Human immunodeficiency virus 1
  Insert size (bp): 2628
  Mutation: Codon-optimized synthetic gene
  GenBank ID: ABD49673.1
  Promoter: CMV
  Tag / fusion protein: CD5 leader peptide (N terminal on insert)
  Cloning method: Restriction Enzyme; 5′ cloning site NheI (not destroyed); 3′ cloning site XhoI (not destroyed)
  Sequencing primers: 5′ CMV_fwd; 3′ EBV_rev
Terms and licenses: Academic/Nonprofit Terms; Industry Terms: Not Available to Industry
How to cite: pCEP4-ZM197M-gp160 was a gift from Erik Procko (Addgene plasmid # 123226 ; http://n2t.net/addgene:123226 ; RRID:Addgene_123226)
