>Addgene plasmid #123226 | pCEP4-ZM197M-gp160 | addgene partial sequence | sequence record 240354 | Addgene NGS Result
CCTCCTGCTCCTGCCCCTCCCGCTCCTGCTCCTGCTCCTGTTCCACCGTGGGTCCCTTTGCAGCCAATGC
AACTTGGACGTTTTTGGGGTCTCCGGACACCATCTCTATGTCTTGGCCCTGATCCTGAGCCGCCCGGGGC
TCCTGGTCTTCCGCCTCCTCGTCCTCGTCCTCTTCCCCGTCCTCGTCCATGGTTATCACCCCCTCTTCTT
TGAGGTCCACTGCCGCCGGAGCCTTCTGGTCCAGATGTGTCTCCCTTCTCTCCTAGGCCATTTCCAGGTC
CTGTACCTGGCCCCTCGTCAGACATGATTCACACTAAAAGAGATCAATAGACATCTTTATTAGACGACGC
TCAGTGAATACAGGGAGTGCAGACTCCTGCCCCCTCCAACAGCCCCCCCACCCTCATCCCCTTCATGGTC
GCTGTCAGACAGATCCAGGTCTGAAAATTCCCCATCCTCCGAACCATCCTCGTCCTCATCACCAATTACT
CGCAGCCCGGAAAACTCCCGCTGAACATCCTCAAGATTTGCGTCCTGAGCCTCAAGCCAGGCCTCAAATT
CCTCGTCCCCCTTTTTGCTGGACGGTAGGGATGGGGATTCTCGGGACCCCTCCTCTTCCTCTTCAAGGTC
ACCAGACAGAGATGCTACTGGGGCAACGGAAGAAAAGCTGGGTGCGGCCTGTGAGGATCAGCTTATCGAT
GATAAGCTGTCAAACATGAGAATTCTTGAAGACGAAAGGGCCTCGTGATACGCCTATTTTTATAGGTTAA
TGTCATGATAATAATGGTTTCTTAGACGTCAGGTGGCACTTTTCGGGGAAATGTGCGCGGAACCCCTATT
TGTTTATTTTTCTAAATACATTCAAATATGTATCCGCTCATGAGACAATAACCCTGATAAATGCTTCAAT
AATATTGAAAAAGGAAGAGTATGAGTATTCAACATTTCCGTGTCGCCCTTATTCCCTTTTTTGCGGCATT
TTGCCTTCCTGTTTTTGCTCACCCAGAAACGCTGGTGAAAGTAAAAGATGCTGAAGATCAGTTGGGTGCA
CGAGTGGGTTACATCGAACTGGATCTCAACAGCGGTAAGATCCTTGAGAGTTTTCGCCCCGAAGAACGTT
TTCCAATGATGAGCACTTTTAAAGTTCTGCTATGTGGCGCGGTATTATCCCGTGTTGACGCCGGGCAAGA
GCAACTCGGTCGCCGCATACACTATTCTCAGAATGACTTGGTTGAGTACTCACCAGTCACAGAAAAGCAT
CTTACGGATGGCATGACAGTAAGAGAATTATGCAGTGCTGCCATAACCATGAGTGATAACACTGCGGCCA
ACTTACTTCTGACAACGATCGGAGGACCGAAGGAGCTAACCGCTTTTTTGCACAACATGGGGGATCATGT
AACTCGCCTTGATCGTTGGGAACCGGAGCTGAATGAAGCCATACCAAACGACGAGCGTGACACCACGATG
CCTGCAGCAATGGCAACAACGTTGCGCAAACTATTAACTGGCGAACTACTTACTCTAGCTTCCCGGCAAC
AATTAATAGACTGGATGGAGGCGGATAAAGTTGCAGGACCACTTCTGCGCTCGGCCCTTCCGGCTGGCTG
GTTTATTGCTGATAAATCTGGAGCCGGTGAGCGTGGGTCTCGCGGTATCATTGCAGCACTGGGGCCAGAT
GGTAAGCCCTCCCGTATCGTAGTTATCTACACGACGGGGAGTCAGGCAACTATGGATGAACGAAATAGAC
AGATCGCTGAGATAGGTGCCTCACTGATTAAGCATTGGTAACTGTCAGACCAAGTTTACTCATATATACT
TTAGATTGATTTAAAACTTCATTTTTAATTTAAAAGGATCTAGGTGAAGATCCTTTTTGATAATCTCATG
ACCAAAATCCCTTAACGTGAGTTTTCGTTCCACTGAGCGTCAGACCCCGTAGAAAAGATCAAAGGATCTT
CTTGAGATCCTTTTTTTCTGCGCGTAATCTGCTGCTTGCAAACAAAAAAACCACCGCTACCAGCGGTGGT
TTGTTTGCCGGATCAAGAGCTACCAACTCTTTTTCCGAAGGTAACTGGCTTCAGCAGAGCGCAGATACCA
AATACTGTCCTTCTAGTGTAGCCGTAGTTAGGCCACCACTTCAAGAACTCTGTAGCACCGCCTACATACC
TCGCTCTGCTAATCCTGTTACCAGTGGCTGCTGCCAGTGGCGATAAGTCGTGTCTTACCGGGTTGGACTC
AAGACGATAGTTACCGGATAAGGCGCAGCGGTCGGGCTGAACGGGGGGTTCGTGCACACAGCCCAGCTTG
GAGCGAACGACCTACACCGAACTGAGATACCTACAGCGTGAGCTATGAGAAAGCGCCACGCTTCCCGAAG
GGAGAAAGGCGGACAGGTATCCGGTAAGCGGCAGGGTCGGAACAGGAGAGCGCACGAGGGAGCTTCCAGG
GGGAAACGCCTGGTATCTTTATAGTCCTGTCGGGTTTCGCCACCTCTGACTTGAGCGTCGATTTTTGTGA
TGCTCGTCAGGGGGGCGGAGCCTATGGAAAAACGCCAGCAACGCGGCCTTTTTACGGTTCCTGGCCTTTT
GCTGGCCTTGAAGCTGTCCCTGATGGTCGTCATCTACCTGCCTGGACAGCATGGCCTGCAACGCGGGCAT
CCCGATGCCGCCGGAAGCGAGAAGAATCATAATGGGGAAGGCCATCCAGCCTCGCGTCGCGAACGCCAGC
AAGACGTAGCCCAGCGCGTCGGCCCCGAGATGCGCCGCGTGCGGCTGCTGGAGATGGCGGACGCGATGGA
TATGTTCTGCCAAGGGTTGGTTTGCGCATTCACAGTTCTCCGCAAGAATTGATTGGCTCCAATTCTTGGA
GTGGTGAATCCGTTAGCGAGGTGCCGCCCTGCTTCATCCCCGTGGCCCGTTGCTCGCGTTTGCTGGCGGT
GTCCCCGGAAGAAATATATTTGCATGTCTTTAGTTCTATGATGACACAAACCCCGCCCAGCGTCTTGTCA
TTGGCGAATTCGAACACGCAGATGCAGTCGGGGCGGCGCGGTCCGAGGTCCACTTCGCATATTAAGGTGA
CGCGTGTGGCCTCGAACACCGAGCGACCCTGCAGCGACCCGCTTAACAGCGTCAACAGCGTGCCGCAGAT
CCCGGGGGGCAATGAGATATGAAAAAGCCTGAACTCACCGCGACGTCTGTCGAGAAGTTTCTGATCGAAA
AGTTCGACAGCGTCTCCGACCTGATGCAGCTCTCGGAGGGCGAAGAATCTCGTGCTTTCAGCTTCGATGT
AGGAGGGCGTGGATATGTCCTGCGGGTAAATAGCTGCGCCGATGGTTTCTACAAAGATCGTTATGTTTAT
CGGCACTTTGCATCGGCCGCGCTCCCGATTCCGGAAGTGCTTGACATTGGGGAATTCAGCGAGAGCCTGA
CCTATTGCATCTCCCGCCGTGCACAGGGTGTCACGTTGCAAGACCTGCCTGAAACCGAACTGCCCGCTGT
TCTGCAGCCGGTCGCGGAGGCCATGGATGCGATCGCTGCGGCCGATCTTAGCCAGACGAGCGGGTTCGGC
CCATTCGGACCGCAAGGAATCGGTCAATACACTACATGGCGTGATTTCATATGCGCGATTGCTGATCCCC
ATGTGTATCACTGGCAAACTGTGATGGACGACACCGTCAGTGCGTCCGTCGCGCAGGCTCTCGATGAGCT
GATGCTTTGGGCCGAGGACTGCCCCGAAGTCCGGCACCTCGTGCACGCGGATTTCGGCTCCAACAATGTC
CTGACGGACAATGGCCGCATAACAGCGGTCATTGACTGGAGCGAGGCGATGTTCGGGGATTCCCAATACG
AGGTCGCCAACATCTTCTTCTGGAGGCCGTGGTTGGCTTGTATGGAGCAGCAGACGCGCTACTTCGAGCG
GAGGCATCCGGAGCTTGCAGGATCGCCGCGGCTCCGGGCGTATATGCTCCGCATTGGTCTTGACCAACTC
TATCAGAGCTTGGTTGACGGCAATTTCGATGATGCAGCTTGGGCGCAGGGTCGATGCGACGCAATCGTCC
GATCCGGAGCCGGGACTGTCGGGCGTACACAAATCGCCCGCAGAAGCGCGGCCGTCTGGACCGATGGCTG
TGTAGAAGTACTCGCCGATAGTGGAAACCGACGCCCCAGCACTCGTCCGGATCGGGAGATGGGGGAGGCT
AACTGAAACACGGAAGGAGACAATACCGGAAGGAACCCGCGCTATGACGGCAATAAAAAGACAGAATAAA
ACGCACGGGTGTTGGGTCGTTTGTTCATAAACGCGGGGTTCGGTCCCAGGGCTGGCACTCTGTCGATACC
CCACCGAGACCCCATTGGGGCCAATACGCCCGCGTTTCTTCCTTTTCCCCACCCCACCCCCCAAGTTCGG
GTGAAGGCCCAGGGCTCGCAGCCAACGTCGGGGCGGCAGGCCCTGCCATAGCCACTGGCCCCGTGGGTTA
GGGACGGGGTCCCCCATGGGGAATGGTTTATGGTTCGTGGGGGTTATTATTTTGGGCGTTGCGTGGGGTC
AGGTCCACGACTGGACTGAGCAGACAGACCCATGGTTTTTGGATGGCCTGGGCATGGACCGCATGTACTG
GCGCGACACGAACACCGGGCGTCTGTGGCTGCCAAACACCCCCGACCCCCAAAAACCACCGCGCGGATTT
CTGGCGTGCCAAGCTAGTCGACCAATTCTCATGTTTGACAGCTTATCATCGCAGATCCGGGCAACGTTGT
TGCCATTGCTGCAGGCGCAGAACTGGTAGGTATGGAAGATCTATACATTGAATCAATATTGGCAATTAGC
CATATTAGTCATTGGTTATATAGCATAAATCAATATTGGCTATTGGCCATTGCATACGTTGTATCTATAT
CATAATATGTACATTTATATTGGCTCATGTCCAATATGACCGCCATGTTGACATTGATTATTGACTAGTT
ATTAATAGTAATCAATTACGGGGTCATTAGTTCATAGCCCATATATGGAGTTCCGCGTTACATAACTTAC
GGTAAATGGCCCGCCTGGCTGACCGCCCAACGACCCCCGCCCATTGACGTCAATAATGACGTATGTTCCC
ATAGTAACGCCAATAGGGACTTTCCATTGACGTCAATGGGTGGAGTATTTACGGTAAACTGCCCACTTGG
CAGTACATCAAGTGTATCATATGCCAAGTCCGCCCCCTATTGACGTCAATGACGGTAAATGGCCCGCCTG
GCATTATGCCCAGTACATGACCTTACGGGACTTTCCTACTTGGCAGTACATCTACGTATTAGTCATCGCT
ATTACCATGGTGATGCGGTTTTGGCAGTACACCAATGGGCGTGGATAGCGGTTTGACTCACGGGGATTTC
CAAGTCTCCACCCCATTGACGTCAATGGGAGTTTGTTTTGGCACCAAAATCAACGGGACTTTCCAAAATG
TCGTAATAACCCCGCCCCGTTGACGCAAATGGGCGGTAGGCGTGTACGGTGGGAGGTCTATATAAGCAGA
GCTCGTTTAGTGAACCGTCAGATCTCTAGAAGCTGGGTACCAGCTGCTAGCGCCACCATGCCCATGGGGA
GTCTCCAACCGCTGGCAACGCTGTATCTTCTCGGTATGTTGGTGGCGTCAGTCTTGGCGGAACAACTGTG
GGTTACGGTGTATTACGGTGTTCCGGTGTGGAAAGAGGCTAAAGCAACTCTCTTCTGCGCCAGCGATGCG
AAAGCCTACGAAAAAGAAGTACATAACGTGTGGGCCACCCATGCTTGCGTACCCACAGATCCGAATCCCC
AAGAGATACCCTTGGGTAACGTGACGGAAAATTTCAATATGTGGAAGAACGACATGGCAGACCAAATGCA
CGAAGACATAATTAGTTTGTGGGACCAAAGCTTGAAACCATGCGTCAAACTGACCCCATTGTGCGTGACT
CTGAATTGCAGCGACGCTACAAGTAATACGACAAAGAATGCGACTAACACAAACACGACTTCAACAGACA
ACCGAAATGCGACAAGTAACGATACCGAAATGAAAGGGGAAATTAAAGATTGTACCTTTAATATCACAAC
TGAAGTCCGAGACAGAAAGACTAAGCAACGCGCACTGTTCTATAAACTTGATGTGGTCCCTCTGGAGGAG
GAGAAAAACTCCAGCTCTAAAAACAGCTCTTACAAAGAGTACCGATTGATTAGCTGCAACACGAGCACAA
TTACCCAAGCCTGTCCAAAAGTGTCTTTTGACCCAATTCCGATCCACTACTGCGCTCCAGCAGGCTATGC
GATACTTAAATGTAACAATAAAACATTCAACGGTACCGGACCATGTCATAACGTCAGTACGGTTCAGTGC
ACGCACGGGATAAAACCAGTTGTATCTACACAACTGCTTCTTAACGGTTCTCTTGCCGAGGAGGAAATCA
TCATACGGTCTGAGAACCTGACTGACAACACTAAAACAATTATAGTGCATTTGAACGAGTCAGTCGAGAT
TGAATGCGTTAGGCCCAATAATAACACGAGGAAAAGCGTCAGAATCGGTCCCGGGCAAACTTTCTTCGCT
ACAGGGGAAATCATAGGTGACATTCGCCAGGCGCATTGCGATCTTTCAAAGTCTAATTGGACCACGACGC
TTAAAAGGATTGAGAAGAAATTGAAGGAACACTTCAATAACGCTACCATCAAGTTTGAATCTTCCGCTGG
CGGCGACCTTGAGATCACTACCCATTCTTTTAATTGTCGCGGCGAGTTCTTCTATTGTAATACGTCTGGC
CTCTTCAACTCTTCTCTGCTGAACGATACAGACGGAACGAGCAACTCTACTTCTAATGCAACCATCACGC
TCCCGTGCCGCATAAAACAAATCATCAATATGTGGCAGGAAGTGGGGCGGGCAATGTACGCCTCACCGAT
TGCCGGGATCATAACATGCAAAAGTAACATCACCGGGCTCTTGCTCACACGAGACGGTGGGAATAAAAGC
GCAGGGATAGAGACCTTTCGCCCAGGGGGCGGGAACATGAAAGATAATTGGCGATCCGAGCTGTATAAAT
ACAAGGTGGTTGAAATCAAACCCCTTGGGATTGCACCTACTAGCGCGAAACGGCGGGTCGTCGAAAGAGA
GAAAAGAGCCGCGGGGATCGGCGCGGTAATATTGGGCTTTCTCGGCGCAGCGGGTTCAACTATGGGCGCT
GCTAGTGTGATGCTTACTGTCCAGGCACGACAGTTGTTGAGTGGTATTGTTCAGCAACAATCTAACCTGC
TTCGCGCTATCGAGGCACAACAGCATATGTTGCAACTTACAGTATGGGGAATTAAACAACTGCAAACTCG
GGTACTGGCTATCGAGCGCTACCTTAAGGATCAGCAATTGCTTGGTTTGTGGGGGTGCAGTGGTAAACTG
ATCTGTACCACAGCGGTACCCTGGAACACCAGTTGGTCTAACAAAAGCAAAGACGAAATATGGGACAACA
TGACATGGATGCAGTGGGATCGGGAAATAGATAACTACACCCAGGTCATCTACCAACTTCTCGAAGTATC
TCAGAATCAGCAGGAGAAGAACGAGAATGATCTCCTTGCTTTGGATAAGTGGAACAGCCTGTGGAGTTGG
TTTGATATAACGAAGTGGCTCTGGTACATTAAGATATTTATCATGATCGTTGGGGGTTTGATTGGTTTGA
GGATTATTTTTGCTGTATTGTCAGTGGTCAATCGGGTACGGCAGGGTTATTCCCCGCTCTCCTTCCAAAC
GCTGATTCCCAATCCACGGGGACCCGACAGACCAGGAGGTATTGAGGAAGAGGGTGGCGAGCAAGATAAG
AATAGGTCAACGAGATTGGTTAGCGGCTTTTTGGCTCTTGTATGGGATGACCTGCGCTCCTTGTGTCTTT
TTTCTTACCATCGACTCCGAGACTTCATTCTTATCGCTGCGCGCGCTGTCGAACTTTTGGGGAGGAGCAG
CCTGGAAGGCCTTCAGTGGGGCTGGGAGACACTTAAATATCTTCGCAATCTCGTCCAGTATTGGGGGTTG
GAACTTAAACAGTCAGCGATCAACTTGCTCGACACGATCGCTATCCAAGTGGCTGAGGGCACGGACAGAA
TTATAGAACTGATCCAGAGAATTTTCCGGGCGATCTGTAATATACCTACGCGAATAAGGCAGGGGTTTGA
GGCAGCCCTCCAGTAGTAACTCGAGGCCGGCAAGGCCGGATCCAGACATGATAAGATACATTGATGAGTT
TGGACAAACCACAACTAGAATGCAGTGAAAAAAATGCTTTATTTGTGAAATTTGTGATGCTATTGCTTTA
TTTGTAACCATTATAAGCTGCAATAAACAAGTTAACAACAACAATTGCATTCATTTTATGTTTCAGGTTC
AGGGGGAGGTGTGGGAGGTTTTTTAAAGCAAGTAAAACCTCTACAAATGTGGTATGGCTGATTATGATCC
GGCTGCCTCGCGCGTTTCGGTGATGACGGTGAAAACCTCTGACACATGCAGCTCCCGGAGACGGTCACAG
CTTGTCTGTAAGCGGATGCCGGGAGCAGACAAGCCCGTCAGGGCGCGTCAGCGGGTGTTGGCGGGTGTCG
GGGCGCAGCCATGAGGTCGACTCTAGAGGATCGATCCCCGCCCCGGACGAACTAAACCTGACTACGACAT
CTCTGCCCCTTCTTCGCGGGGCAGTGCATGTAATCCCTTCAGTTGGTTGGTACAACTTGCCAACTGGGCC
CTGTTCCACATGTGACACGGGGGGGGACCAAACACAAAGGGGTTCTCTGACTGTAGTTGACATCCTTATA
AATGGATGTGCACATTTGCCAACACTGAGTGGCTTTCATCCTGGAGCAGACTTTGCAGTCTGTGGACTGC
AACACAACATTGCCTTTATGTGTAACTCTTGGCTGAAGCTCTTACACCAATGCTGGGGGACATGTACCTC
CCAGGGGCCCAGGAAGACTACGGGAGGCTACACCAACGTCAATCAGAGGGGCCTGTGTAGCTACCGATAA
GCGGACCCTCAAGAGGGCATTAGCAATAGTGTTTATAAGGCCCCCTTGTTAACCCTAAACGGGTAGCATA
TGCTTCCCGGGTAGTAGTATATACTATCCAGACTAACCCTAATTCAATAGCATATGTTACCCAACGGGAA
GCATATGCTATCGAATTAGGGTTAGTAAAAGGGTCCTAAGGAACAGCGATATCTCCCACCCCATGAGCTG
TCACGGTTTTATTTACATGGGGTCAGGATTCCACGAGGGTAGTGAACCATTTTAGTCACAAGGGCAGTGG
CTGAAGATCAAGGAGCGGGCAGTGAACTCTCCTGAATCTTCGCCTGCTTCTTCATTCTCCTTCGTTTAGC
TAATAGAATAACTGCTGAGTTGTGAACAGTAAGGTGTATGTGAGGTGCTCGAAAACAAGGTTTCAGGTGA
CGCCCCCAGAATAAAATTTGGACGGGGGGTTCAGTGGTGGCATTGTGCTATGACACCAATATAACCCTCA
CAAACCCCTTGGGCAATAAATACTAGTGTAGGAATGAAACATTCTGAATATCTTTAACAATAGAAATCCA
TGGGGTGGGGACAAGCCGTAAAGACTGGATGTCCATCTCACACGAATTTATGGCTATGGGCAACACATAA
TCCTAGTGCAATATGATACTGGGGTTATTAAGATGTGTCCCAGGCAGGGACCAAGACAGGTGAACCATGT
TGTTACACTCTATTTGTAACAAGGGGAAAGAGAGTGGACGCCGACAGCAGCGGACTCCACTGGTTGTCTC
TAACACCCCCGAAAATTAAACGGGGCTCCACGCCAATGGGGCCCATAAACAAAGACAAGTGGCCACTCTT
TTTTTTGAAATTGTGGAGTGGGGGCACGCGTCAGCCCCCACACGCCGCCCTGCGGTTTTGGACTGTAAAA
TAAGGGTGTAATAACTTGGCTGATTGTAACCCCGCTAACCACTGCGGTCAAACCACTTGCCCACAAAACC
ACTAATGGCACCCCGGGGAATACCTGCATAAGTAGGTGGGCGGGCCAAGATAGGGGCGCGATTGCTGCGA
TCTGGAGGACAAATTACACACACTTGCGCCTGAGCGCCAAGCACAGGGTTGTTGGTCCTCATATTCACGA
GGTCGCTGAGAGCACGGTGGGCTAATGTTGCCATGGGTAGCATATACTACCCAAATATCTGGATAGCATA
TGCTATCCTAATCTATATCTGGGTAGCATAGGCTATCCTAATCTATATCTGGGTAGCATATGCTATCCTA
ATCTATATCTGGGTAGTATATGCTATCCTAATTTATATCTGGGTAGCATAGGCTATCCTAATCTATATCT
GGGTAGCATATGCTATCCTAATCTATATCTGGGTAGTATATGCTATCCTAATCTGTATCCGGGTAGCATA
TGCTATCCTAATAGAGATTAGGGTAGTATATGCTATCCTAATTTATATCTGGGTAGCATATACTACCCAA
ATATCTGGATAGCATATGCTATCCTAATCTATATCTGGGTAGCATATGCTATCCTAATCTATATCTGGGT
AGCATAGGCTATCCTAATCTATATCTGGGTAGCATATGCTATCCTAATCTATATCTGGGTAGTATATGCT
ATCCTAATTTATATCTGGGTAGCATAGGCTATCCTAATCTATATCTGGGTAGCATATGCTATCCTAATCT
ATATCTGGGTAGTATATGCTATCCTAATCTGTATCCGGGTAGCATATGCTATCCTCATGCATATACAGTC
AGCATATGATACCCAGTAGTAGAGTGGGAGTGCTATCCTTTGCATATGCCGCCACCTCCCAAGGGGGCGT
GAATTTTCGCTGCTTGTCCTTTTCCTGCTGGTTGCTCCCATTCTTAGGTGAATTTAAGGAGGCCAGGCTA
AAGCCGTCGCATGTCTGATTGCTCACCAGGTAAATGTCGCTAATGTTTTCCAACGCGAGAAGGTGTTGAG
CGCGGAGCTGAGTGACGTGACAACATGGGTATGCCCAATTGCCCCATGTTGGGAGGACGAAAATGGTGAC
AAGACAGATGGCCAGAAATACACCAACAGCACGCATGATGTCTACTGGGGATTTATTCTTTAGTGCGGGG
GAATACACGGCTTTTAATACGATTGAGGGCGTCTCCTAACAAGTTACATCACTCCTGCCCTTCCTCACCC
TCATCTCCATCACCTCCTTCATCTCCGTCATCTCCGTCATCACCCTCCGCGGCAGCCCCTTCCACCATAG
GTGGAAACCAGGGAGGCAAATCTACTCCATCGTCAAAGCTGCACACAGTCACCCTGATATTGCAGGTAGG
AGCGGGCTTTGTCATAACAAGGTCCTTAATCGCATCCTTCAAAACCTCAGCAAATATATGAGTTTGTAAA
AAGACCATGAAATAACAGACAATGGACTCCCTTAGCGGGCCAGGTTGTGGGCCGGGTCCAGGGGCCATTC
CAAAGGGGAG
